Addgene plasmid #46467: pGEX p85b(N)-SH2
Depositing lab: Bruce Mayer. Depositing organization: University of Connecticut Health Center. Publication: High-throughput phosphotyrosine profiling using SH2 domains. Machida K, Thompson CM, Dierck K, Jablonowski K, Karkkainen S, Liu B, Zhang H, Nash PD, Newman DK, Nollau P, Pawson T, Renkema GH, Saksela K, Schiller MR, Shin DG, Mayer BJ. Mol Cell. 2007 Jun 22;26(6):899-915. 10.1016/j.molcel.2007.05.031 PubMed 17588523.
Backbone
  Vector backbone: pGEX6P1
  Backbone manufacturer: GE Healthcare Biosciences
  Backbone size w/o insert (bp): 4900
  Vector type: Bacterial Expression
Growth in bacteria
  Bacterial resistance: Ampicillin, 100 μg/mL
  Growth temperature: 37°C
  Growth strain: DH5alpha
  Copy number: Low Copy
Gene/Insert
  Gene/Insert name: p85b(N) (alt names: PIK3R2; PIK3R2; MGC138113; p85; P85B; p85-BETA;)
  Species: H. sapiens (human)
  Insert size (bp): 375
  Mutation: contains amino acids 318-431
  Entrez Gene: PIK3R2 (a.k.a. MPPH, MPPH1, P85B, p85, p85-BETA, p85beta)
  Promoter: Tac
  Tag / fusion protein: GST (N terminal on backbone); PreScission (N terminal on backbone)
  Cloning method: Restriction Enzyme; 5′ cloning site BamHI (not destroyed); 3′ cloning site EcoRI (not destroyed)
  Sequencing primers: 5′ pGEX-5; 3′ pGEX-3
Terms and licenses: Academic/Nonprofit Terms; Industry Terms: Not Available to Industry
Depositor comments: The molecular weight of the GST fusion protein is approximately 38.5 kDa
How to cite: pGEX p85b(N)-SH2 was a gift from Bruce Mayer (Addgene plasmid # 46467 ; http://n2t.net/addgene:46467 ; RRID:Addgene_46467)
