[The description below was written by a language model from this plasmid's Addgene catalogue record and pLannotate feature annotations shown in this document.]
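Description:
pGEX p85b(N)-SH2 is a bacterial expression plasmid built on the pGEX6P1 backbone for producing the N-terminal SH2 domain of human PIK3R2 (p85β, the regulatory subunit of phosphoinositide 3-kinase) as a glutathione S-transferase fusion in E. coli. The insert, about 375 bp encoding amino acids 318–431, sits between BamHI and EcoRI sites that were both retained. It is in frame downstream of the Schistosoma japonicum GST coding sequence and a PreScission protease recognition site, so the GST moiety can be cleaved off after affinity purification. The automated annotation matches the insert to a bovine PIK3R2 entry, which probably reflects sequence conservation, as the catalogue record gives the species as human. The depositor gives the fusion protein mass as roughly 38.5 kDa.

Transcription is driven by the tac promoter, a strong trp/lac hybrid, followed by a lac operator. The plasmid also carries lacI under the lacIq promoter, so it supplies its own repressor, keeping expression off until it is induced with IPTG. The plasmid is maintained through a ColE1/pBR322-type origin and selected with ampicillin via the β-lactamase gene. The catalogue lists it as low copy, although only fragments of rop and bom are annotated. The annotated lac promoter/operator, lacZα fragment and short yciV fragment are backbone remnants with no stated role in the construct's use. The full sequence record is 5,344 nt, consistent with the stated backbone plus insert.

The associated publication concerns high-throughput phosphotyrosine profiling with SH2 domains, which indicates that the purified GST-SH2 protein is meant as a probe for tyrosine-phosphorylated binding sites, and it should also suit pull-down or binding assays.
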