Features (pLannotate 1.2.2; 17 found; start..end, strand, type, name):
      6..107     -  CDS            yciV (fragment): RNAAM_ECOLI - Also known as trpH From Escherichia coli (strain K12).
    183..211     +  promoter       tac promoter: strong E. coli promoter; hybrid between the trp and lac UV5 promoters
    219..235     +  protein_bind   lac operator: The lac repressor binds to the lac operator to inhibit transcription in E. coli. This inhibition can be relieved by adding lactose or isopropyl-β-D-thiogalactopyranoside (IPTG). lac repressor encoded by lacI
    258..911     +  CDS            GST26_SCHJA: Experimental evidence at protein level: Swiss-Prot protein existence level 1. GST isoenzymes appear to play a central role in the parasite detoxification system. Other functions are also suspected including a role in increasing the solubility of haematin in the parasite gut. From Schistosoma japonicum (Blood fluke).
    903..1310    +  CDS            PIK3R2 (fragment): P85B_BOVIN - Experimental evidence at protein level: Swiss-Prot protein existence level 1. Regulatory subunit of phosphoinositide-3-kinase (PI3K), a kinase that phosphorylates PtdIns(4,5)P2 (Phosphatidylinositol 4,5- bisphosphate) to generate phosphatidylinositol 3,4,5-trisphosphate (PIP3). PIP3 plays a key role by recruiting PH domain-containing proteins to the membrane, including AKT1 and PDPK1, activating signaling cascades involved in cell growth, survival, proliferation, motility and morphology. Binds to activated (phosphorylated) protein- tyrosine kinases, through its SH2 domain, and act
   1361..1400    +  CDS            rop (fragment): Rop protein, which maintains plasmids at low copy number; rop
   1502..1542    +  misc_feature   bom (fragment): basis of mobility region from pBR322
   1647..1751    +  promoter       AmpR promoter: bla
   1752..2612    +  CDS            AmpR: β-lactamase; bla; confers resistance to ampicillin, carbenicillin, and related antibiotics
   2783..3371    +  rep_origin     ori: high-copy-number ColE1/pMB1/pBR322/pUC origin of replication
   3557..3608    -  misc_feature   bom (fragment): basis of mobility region from pBR322
   3615..3692    +  promoter       lacIq promoter: lacI (mutant); In the lacIq allele, a single base change in the promoter boosts expression of the lacI gene about 10-fold.
   3693..4775    +  CDS            lacI: lac repressor; lacI; The lac repressor binds to the lac operator to inhibit transcription in E. coli. This inhibition can be relieved by adding lactose or isopropyl-β-D-thiogalactopyranoside (IPTG).
   4788..4809    +  protein_bind   CAP binding site: CAP binding activates transcription in the presence of cAMP. E. coli catabolite activator protein
   4824..4854    +  promoter       lac promoter: promoter for the E. coli lac operon
   4862..4878    +  protein_bind   lac operator: The lac repressor binds to the lac operator to inhibit transcription in E. coli. This inhibition can be relieved by adding lactose or isopropyl-β-D-thiogalactopyranoside (IPTG). lac repressor encoded by lacI
   4898..5071    +  CDS            lacZα: LacZα fragment of β-galactosidase; lacZ fragment
>Addgene plasmid #46467 | pGEX p85b(N)-SH2 | depositor full sequence | sequence record 65655 | Full Sequence
ACGTTATCGACTGCACGGTGCACCAATGCTTCTGGCGTCAGGCAGCCATCGGAAGCTGTGGTATGGCTGT
GCAGGTCGTAAATCACTGCATAATTCGTGTCGCTCAAGGCGCACTCCCGTTCTGGATAATGTTTTTTGCG
CCGACATCATAACGGTTCTGGCAAATATTCTGAAATGAGCTGTTGACAATTAATCATCGGCTCGTATAAT
GTGTGGAATTGTGAGCGGATAACAATTTCACACAGGAAACAGTATTCATGTCCCCTATACTAGGTTATTG
GAAAATTAAGGGCCTTGTGCAACCCACTCGACTTCTTTTGGAATATCTTGAAGAAAAATATGAAGAGCAT
TTGTATGAGCGCGATGAAGGTGATAAATGGCGAAACAAAAAGTTTGAATTGGGTTTGGAGTTTCCCAATC
TTCCTTATTATATTGATGGTGATGTTAAATTAACACAGTCTATGGCCATCATACGTTATATAGCTGACAA
GCACAACATGTTGGGTGGTTGTCCAAAAGAGCGTGCAGAGATTTCAATGCTTGAAGGAGCGGTTTTGGAT
ATTAGATACGGTGTTTCGAGAATTGCATATAGTAAAGACTTTGAAACTCTCAAAGTTGATTTTCTTAGCA
AGCTACCTGAAATGCTGAAAATGTTCGAAGATCGTTTATGTCATAAAACATATTTAAATGGTGATCATGT
AACCCATCCTGACTTCATGTTGTATGACGCTCTTGATGTTGTTTTATACATGGACCCAATGTGCCTGGAT
GCGTTCCCAAAATTAGTTTGTTTTAAAAAACGTATTGAAGCTATCCCACAAATTGATAAGTACTTGAAAT
CCAGCAAGTATATAGCATGGCCTTTGCAGGGCTGGCAAGCCACGTTTGGTGGTGGCGACCATCCTCCAAA
ATCGGATCTGGAAGTTCTGTTCCAGGGGCCCCTGGGATCCGGGCGCGCCATGAATGGAGGGAGCCCACCC
TCCCTGCAGGATGCTGAGTGGTACTGGGGGGACATTTCAAGGGAGGAGGTGAACGAGAAACTCCGGGACA
CTCCCGATGGCACCTTCCTAGTCCGAGATGCTTCTAGCAAGATCCAGGGCGAGTACACGCTGACCCTCAG
GAAAGGCGGGAACAATAAGCTGATCAAGGTCTTCCACCGAGATGGGCACTATGGCTTCTCAGAGCCACTC
ACCTTCTGCTCCGTTGTGGACCTCATCAATCACTACCGCCACGAGTCTCTGGCCCAGTACAATGCCAAGC
TGGACACACGGCTCCTCTACCCTGTGTCCAAATACCAGCAGGACTTAATTAACGAATTCCCGGGTCGACT
CGAGCGGCCGCATCGTGACTGACTGACGATCTGCCTCGCGCGTTTCGGTGATGACGGTGAAAACCTCTGA
CACATGCAGCTCCCGGAGACGGTCACAGCTTGTCTGTAAGCGGATGCCGGGAGCAGACAAGCCCGTCAGG
GCGCGTCAGCGGGTGTTGGCGGGTGTCGGGGCGCAGCCATGACCCAGTCACGTAGCGATAGCGGAGTGTA
TAATTCTTGAAGACGAAAGGGCCTCGTGATACGCCTATTTTTATAGGTTAATGTCATGATAATAATGGTT
TCTTAGACGTCAGGTGGCACTTTTCGGGGAAATGTGCGCGGAACCCCTATTTGTTTATTTTTCTAAATAC
ATTCAAATATGTATCCGCTCATGAGACAATAACCCTGATAAATGCTTCAATAATATTGAAAAAGGAAGAG
TATGAGTATTCAACATTTCCGTGTCGCCCTTATTCCCTTTTTTGCGGCATTTTGCCTTCCTGTTTTTGCT
CACCCAGAAACGCTGGTGAAAGTAAAAGATGCTGAAGATCAGTTGGGTGCACGAGTGGGTTACATCGAAC
TGGATCTCAACAGCGGTAAGATCCTTGAGAGTTTTCGCCCCGAAGAACGTTTTCCAATGATGAGCACTTT
TAAAGTTCTGCTATGTGGCGCGGTATTATCCCGTGTTGACGCCGGGCAAGAGCAACTCGGTCGCCGCATA
CACTATTCTCAGAATGACTTGGTTGAGTACTCACCAGTCACAGAAAAGCATCTTACGGATGGCATGACAG
TAAGAGAATTATGCAGTGCTGCCATAACCATGAGTGATAACACTGCGGCCAACTTACTTCTGACAACGAT
CGGAGGACCGAAGGAGCTAACCGCTTTTTTGCACAACATGGGGGATCATGTAACTCGCCTTGATCGTTGG
GAACCGGAGCTGAATGAAGCCATACCAAACGACGAGCGTGACACCACGATGCCTGCAGCAATGGCAACAA
CGTTGCGCAAACTATTAACTGGCGAACTACTTACTCTAGCTTCCCGGCAACAATTAATAGACTGGATGGA
GGCGGATAAAGTTGCAGGACCACTTCTGCGCTCGGCCCTTCCGGCTGGCTGGTTTATTGCTGATAAATCT
GGAGCCGGTGAGCGTGGGTCTCGCGGTATCATTGCAGCACTGGGGCCAGATGGTAAGCCCTCCCGTATCG
TAGTTATCTACACGACGGGGAGTCAGGCAACTATGGATGAACGAAATAGACAGATCGCTGAGATAGGTGC
CTCACTGATTAAGCATTGGTAACTGTCAGACCAAGTTTACTCATATATACTTTAGATTGATTTAAAACTT
CATTTTTAATTTAAAAGGATCTAGGTGAAGATCCTTTTTGATAATCTCATGACCAAAATCCCTTAACGTG
AGTTTTCGTTCCACTGAGCGTCAGACCCCGTAGAAAAGATCAAAGGATCTTCTTGAGATCCTTTTTTTCT
GCGCGTAATCTGCTGCTTGCAAACAAAAAAACCACCGCTACCAGCGGTGGTTTGTTTGCCGGATCAAGAG
CTACCAACTCTTTTTCCGAAGGTAACTGGCTTCAGCAGAGCGCAGATACCAAATACTGTCCTTCTAGTGT
AGCCGTAGTTAGGCCACCACTTCAAGAACTCTGTAGCACCGCCTACATACCTCGCTCTGCTAATCCTGTT
ACCAGTGGCTGCTGCCAGTGGCGATAAGTCGTGTCTTACCGGGTTGGACTCAAGACGATAGTTACCGGAT
AAGGCGCAGCGGTCGGGCTGAACGGGGGGTTCGTGCACACAGCCCAGCTTGGAGCGAACGACCTACACCG
AACTGAGATACCTACAGCGTGAGCTATGAGAAAGCGCCACGCTTCCCGAAGGGAGAAAGGCGGACAGGTA
TCCGGTAAGCGGCAGGGTCGGAACAGGAGAGCGCACGAGGGAGCTTCCAGGGGGAAACGCCTGGTATCTT
TATAGTCCTGTCGGGTTTCGCCACCTCTGACTTGAGCGTCGATTTTTGTGATGCTCGTCAGGGGGGCGGA
GCCTATGGAAAAACGCCAGCAACGCGGCCTTTTTACGGTTCCTGGCCTTTTGCTGGCCTTTTGCTCACAT
GTTCTTTCCTGCGTTATCCCCTGATTCTGTGGATAACCGTATTACCGCCTTTGAGTGAGCTGATACCGCT
CGCCGCAGCCGAACGACCGAGCGCAGCGAGTCAGTGAGCGAGGAAGCGGAAGAGCGCCTGATGCGGTATT
TTCTCCTTACGCATCTGTGCGGTATTTCACACCGCATAAATTCCGACACCATCGAATGGTGCAAAACCTT
TCGCGGTATGGCATGATAGCGCCCGGAAGAGAGTCAATTCAGGGTGGTGAATGTGAAACCAGTAACGTTA
TACGATGTCGCAGAGTATGCCGGTGTCTCTTATCAGACCGTTTCCCGCGTGGTGAACCAGGCCAGCCACG
TTTCTGCGAAAACGCGGGAAAAAGTGGAAGCGGCGATGGCGGAGCTGAATTACATTCCCAACCGCGTGGC
ACAACAACTGGCGGGCAAACAGTCGTTGCTGATTGGCGTTGCCACCTCCAGTCTGGCCCTGCACGCGCCG
TCGCAAATTGTCGCGGCGATTAAATCTCGCGCCGATCAACTGGGTGCCAGCGTGGTGGTGTCGATGGTAG
AACGAAGCGGCGTCGAAGCCTGTAAAGCGGCGGTGCACAATCTTCTCGCGCAACGCGTCAGTGGGCTGAT
CATTAACTATCCGCTGGATGACCAGGATGCCATTGCTGTGGAAGCTGCCTGCACTAATGTTCCGGCGTTA
TTTCTTGATGTCTCTGACCAGACACCCATCAACAGTATTATTTTCTCCCATGAAGACGGTACGCGACTGG
GCGTGGAGCATCTGGTCGCATTGGGTCACCAGCAAATCGCGCTGTTAGCGGGCCCATTAAGTTCTGTCTC
GGCGCGTCTGCGTCTGGCTGGCTGGCATAAATATCTCACTCGCAATCAAATTCAGCCGATAGCGGAACGG
GAAGGCGACTGGAGTGCCATGTCCGGTTTTCAACAAACCATGCAAATGCTGAATGAGGGCATCGTTCCCA
CTGCGATGCTGGTTGCCAACGATCAGATGGCGCTGGGCGCAATGCGCGCCATTACCGAGTCCGGGCTGCG
CGTTGGTGCGGATATCTCGGTAGTGGGATACGACGATACCGAAGACAGCTCATGTTATATCCCGCCGTCA
ACCACCATCAAACAGGATTTTCGCCTGCTGGGGCAAACCAGCGTGGACCGCTTGCTGCAACTCTCTCAGG
GCCAGGCGGTGAAGGGCAATCAGCTGTTGCCCGTCTCACTGGTGAAAAGAAAAACCACCCTGGCGCCCAA
TACGCAAACCGCCTCTCCCCGCGCGTTGGCCGATTCATTAATGCAGCTGGCACGACAGGTTTCCCGACTG
GAAAGCGGGCAGTGAGCGCAACGCAATTAATGTGAGTTAGCTCACTCATTAGGCACCCCAGGCTTTACAC
TTTATGCTTCCGGCTCGTATGTTGTGTGGAATTGTGAGCGGATAACAATTTCACACAGGAAACAGCTATG
ACCATGATTACGGATTCACTGGCCGTCGTTTTACAACGTCGTGACTGGGAAAACCCTGGCGTTACCCAAC
TTAATCGCCTTGCAGCACATCCCCCTTTCGCCAGCTGGCGTAATAGCGAAGAGGCCCGCACCGATCGCCC
TTCCCAACAGTTGCGCAGCCTGAATGGCGAATGGCGCTTTGCCTGGTTTCCGGCACCAGAAGCGGTGCCG
GAAAGCTGGCTGGAGTGCGATCTTCCTGAGGCCGATACTGTCGTCGTCCCCTCAAACTGGCAGATGCACG
GTTACGATGCGCCCATCTACACCAACGTAACCTATCCCATTACGGTCAATCCGCCGTTTGTTCCCACGGA
GAATCCGACGGGTTGTTACTCGCTCACATTTAATGTTGATGAAAGCTGGCTACAGGAAGGCCAGACGCGA
ATTATTTTTGATGGCGTTGGAATT
