>Addgene plasmid #46467 | pGEX p85b(N)-SH2 | depositor partial sequence | sequence record 65656 | Insert sequence
GGATCCGGGCGCGCCATGAATGGAGGGAGCCCACCCTCCCTGCAGGATGCTGAGTGGTACTGGGGGGACA
TTTCAAGGGAGGAGGTGAACGAGAAACTCCGGGACACTCCCGATGGCACCTTCCTAGTCCGAGATGCTTC
TAGCAAGATCCAGGGCGAGTACACGCTGACCCTCAGGAAAGGCGGGAACAATAAGCTGATCAAGGTCTTC
CACCGAGATGGGCACTATGGCTTCTCAGAGCCACTCACCTTCTGCTCCGTTGTGGACCTCATCAATCACT
ACCGCCACGAGTCTCTGGCCCAGTACAATGCCAAGCTGGACACACGGCTCCTCTACCCTGTGTCCAAATA
CCAGCAGGACTTAATTAACGAATTC
