>Addgene plasmid #46467 | pGEX p85b(N)-SH2 | addgene partial sequence | sequence record 66723 | pGEX5
GGCCCCTGGGATCCGGGCGCGCCATGAATGGAGGGAGCCCACCCTCCCTGCAGGATGCTGAGTGGTACTG
GGGGGACATTTCAAGGGAGGAGGTGAACGAGAAACTCCGGGACACTCCCGATGGCACCTTCCTAGTCCGA
GATGCTTCTAGCAAGATCCAGGGCGAGTACACGCTGACCCTCAGGAAAGGCGGGAACAATAAGCTGATCA
AGGTCTTCCACCGAGATGGGCACTATGGCTTCTCAGAGCCACTCACCTTCTGCTCCGTTGTGGACCTCAT
CAATCACTACCGCCACGAGTCTCTGGCCCAGTACAATGCCAAGCTGGACACACGGCTCCTCTACCCTGTG
TCCAAATACCAGCAGGACTTAATTAACGAATTCCCGGGTCGACTCGAGCGGCCGCATCGTGACTGACTGA
CGATCTGCCTCGCGCGTTTCGGTGATGACGGTGAAAACCTCTGACACATGCAGCTCCCGGAGACGGTCAC
AGCTTGTCTGTAAGCGGATGCCGGGAGCAGACAAGCCCGTCAGGGCGCGTCAGCGGGTGTTGGCGGGTGT
CGGGGCGCAGCCATGACCCAGTCACGTAGCGATAGCGGAGTGTATAATTCTTGAAGACGAAAGGGCCTCG
TGATACGCCTATTTTTATAGGTTAATGTCATGATAATAATGGTTTCTTAGACGTCAGGTGGCACTTTTCG
GGGAAATGTGCGCGGAACCCCTATTTGTTTATTTTTCTAAATACATTCAAATATGTATCCGCTCATGAGA
CAATAACCCT
